>Addgene plasmid #156898 | pD649-HAsp-BCAM-Fc(DAPA)-AviTag-6xHis | depositor full sequence | sequence record 302905 | Full Sequence
TTTCAATATTATTGAAGCATTTATCAGGGTTATTGTCTCATGAGCGGATACATATTTGAATGTATTTAGA
AAAATAAACAAATAGGGGTCAGTGTTACAACCAATTAACCAATTCTGAACATTATCGCGAGCCCATTTAT
ACCTGAATATGGCTCATAACACCCCTTGCTCATGACCAAAATCCCTTAACGTGAGTTACGCGCGCGTCGT
TCCACTGAGCGTCAGACCCCGTAGAAAAGATCAAAGGATCTTCTTGAGATCCTTTTTTTCTGCGCGTAAT
CTGCTGCTTGCAAACAAAAAAACCACCGCTACCAGCGGTGGTTTGTTTGCCGGATCAAGAGCTACCAACT
CTTTTTCCGAAGGTAACTGGCTTCAGCAGAGCGCAGATACCAAATACTGTTCTTCTAGTGTAGCCGTAGT
TAGCCCACCACTTCAAGAACTCTGTAGCACCGCCTACATACCTCGCTCTGCTAATCCTGTTACCAGTGGC
TGCTGCCAGTGGCGATAAGTCGTGTCTTACCGGGTTGGACTCAAGACGATAGTTACCGGATAAGGCGCAG
CGGTCGGGCTGAACGGGGGGTTCGTGCACACAGCCCAGCTTGGAGCGAACGACCTACACCGAACTGAGAT
ACCTACAGCGTGAGCTATGAGAAAGCGCCACGCTTCCCGAAGGGAGAAAGGCGGACAGGTATCCGGTAAG
CGGCAGGGTCGGAACAGGAGAGCGCACGAGGGAGCTTCCAGGGGGAAACGCCTGGTATCTTTATAGTCCT
GTCGGGTTTCGCCACCTCTGACTTGAGCGTCGATTTTTGTGATGCTCGTCAGGGGGGCGGAGCCTATGGA
AAAACGCCAGCAACGCGGCCTTTTTACGGTTCCTGGCCTTTTGCTGGCCTTTTGCTCACATGTTCTTTCC
TGCGTTATCCCCTGATTCTGTGGATAACCGTATTACCGCCTTTGAGTGAGCTGATACCGCTCGCCGCAGC
CGAACGACCGAGCGCAGCGAGTCAGTGAGCGAGGAAGCGGAAGGCGAGAGTAGGGAACTGCCAGGCATCA
AACTAAGCAGAAGGCCCCTGACGGATGGCCTTTTTGCGTTTCTACAAACTCTTTCTGTGTTGTAAAACGA
CGGCCAGTCTTAAGCTCGGGCCCCCTGGGCGGTTCTGATAACGAGTAATCGTTAATCCGCAAATAACGTA
AAAACCCGCTTCGGCGGGTTTTTTTATGGGGGGAGTTTAGGGAAAGAGCATTTGTCAGAATATTTAAGGG
CGCCTGTCACTTTGCTTGATATATGAGAATTATTTAACCTTATAAATGAGAAAAAAGCAACGCACTTTAA
ATAAGATACGTTGCTTTTTCGATTGATGAACACCTATAATTAAACTATTCATCTATTATTTATGATTTTT
TGTATATACAATATTTCTAGTTTGTTAAAGAGAATTAAGAAAATAAATCTCGAAAATAATAAAGGGAAAA
TCAGTTTTTGATATCAAAATTATACATGTCAACGATAATACAAAATATAATACAAACTATAAGATGTTAT
CAGTATTTATTATCATTTAGAATAAATTTTGTGTCGCCCTTAATTGTGAGCGGATAACAATTACGAGCTT
CATGCACAGTGGCGTTGACTCAATATTGGCCATTAGCCATATTATTCATTGGTTATATAGCATAAATCAA
TATTGGCTATTGGCCATTGCATACGTTGTATCTATATCATAATATGTACATTTATATTGGCTCATGTCCA
ATATGACCGCCATGTTGGCATTGATTATTGACTAGTTATTAATAGTAATCAATTACGGGGTCATTAGTTC
ATAGCCCATATATGGAGTTCCGCGTTACATAACTTACGGTAAATGGCCCGCCTGGCTGACCGCCCAACGA
CCCCCGCCCATTGACGTCAATAATGACGTATGTTCCCATAGTAACGCCAATAGGGACTTTCCATTGACGT
CAATGGGTGGAGTATTTACGGTAAACTGCCCACTTGGCAGTACATCAAGTGTATCATATGCCAAGTACGC
CCCCTATTGACGTCAATGACGGTAAATGGCCCGCCTGGCATTATGCCCAGTACATGACCTTATGGGACTT
TCCTACTTGGCAGTACATCTACGTATTAGTCATCGCTATTACCATGGTGATGCGGTTTTGGCAGTACATC
AATGGGCGTGGATAGCGGTTTGACTCACGGGGATTTCCAAGTCTCCACCCCATTGACGTCAATGGGAGTT
TGTTTTGGCACCAAAATCAACGGGACTTTCCAAAATGTCGTAACAACTCCGCCCCATTGACGCAAATGGG
CGGTAGGCGTGTACGGTGGGAGGTCTATATAAGCAGAGCTCGTTTAGTGAACCGTCAGATCGCCTGGAGA
CGCCATCCACGCTGTTTTGACCTCCATAGAAGACACCGGGACCGATCCAGCCTCCGCGGCCGGGAACGGT
GCATTGGAACGCGGATTCCCCGTGCCAAGAGTGACGTAAGTACCGCCTATAGAGTCTATAGGCCCACCCC
CTTGGCTTCGTTAGAACGCGGCTACAATTAATACATAACCTTATGTATCATACACATACGATTTAGGTGA
CACTATAGAATAACATCCACTTTGCCTTTCTCTCCACAGGTGTCCACTCCCAGGTCCAACTGCACCTCGG
TTCTATCGAAAACGCGCCTGCTAGCGCCACCATGAAGACCATCATTGCCCTGAGCTACATCTTCTGCCTG
GTGTTCGCTGCGGCCGCCGAAGTTCGACTGTCTGTTCCTCCACTGGTGGAAGTGATGCGGGGCAAGTCTG
TGATCCTGGATTGCACACCTACCGGCACACACGACCACTACATGCTGGAATGGTTTCTGACCGACAGAAG
CGGCGCTAGACCTAGACTGGCCTCTGCCGAAATGCAGGGCTCTGAGCTGCAAGTGACCATGCACGATACC
AGAGGCAGAAGCCCTCCTTACCAGCTGGATTCTCAGGGCAGACTGGTGCTGGCTGAAGCCCAAGTTGGCG
ACGAGAGGGATTACGTGTGTGTCGTTAGAGCCGGCGCTGCCGGAACAGCTGAAGCCACAGCTAGACTGAA
CGTGTTCGCCAAGCCTGAGGCCACAGAGGTGTCCCCAAACAAGGGCACACTGAGCGTGATGGAAGATAGC
GCCCAAGAGATCGCCACCTGTAACAGCAGAAACGGCAACCCCGCTCCTAAGATCACCTGGTACAGAAATG
GCCAGCGGCTGGAAGTGCCCGTGGAAATGAATCCTGAGGGCTACATGACCAGCAGAACCGTGCGTGAAGC
CTCTGGCCTGCTGAGCCTGACAAGCACACTGTACCTGCGGCTGAGAAAGGACGACAGAGATGCCAGCTTT
CACTGCGCCGCTCACTACTCTCTGCCTGAAGGCAGACATGGCAGGCTGGACAGCCCTACCTTTCACCTGA
CACTGCACTACCCTACCGAGCACGTGCAGTTTTGGGTCGGATCTCCATCTACACCCGCCGGATGGGTCCG
AGAAGGCGATACAGTTCAACTGCTGTGTAGAGGCGACGGCAGCCCATCTCCTGAGTACACCCTGTTCAGA
CTGCAAGACGAGCAAGAGGAAGTGCTGAACGTCAACCTGGAAGGCAACCTGACTCTGGAAGGCGTGACAA
GAGGCCAGAGCGGCACATATGGCTGCAGAGTGGAAGATTACGACGCCGCCGATGACGTGCAGCTGAGCAA
GACACTGGAACTGAGAGTGGCCTATCTGGACCCTCTGGAACTGTCCGAGGGCAAAGTTCTGAGCCTGCCT
CTGAATAGCAGCGCCGTCGTGAATTGCTCTGTGCACGGATTGCCCACACCAGCTCTGAGATGGACCAAGG
ATAGCACCCCTCTCGGAGATGGCCCTATGCTGTCTCTGAGCAGCATCACCTTCGACAGCAACGGCACATA
CGTGTGCGAGGCTTCTCTGCCTACAGTGCCTGTGCTGAGCAGAACCCAGAACTTCACACTGCTGGTGCAG
GGCAGCCCTGAGCTGAAAACAGCCGAGATTGAGCCTAAGGCCGACGGCTCTTGGAGAGAGGGCGACGAAG
TCACACTGATCTGTAGCGCCAGAGGACACCCCGATCCAAAGCTGTCTTGGAGCCAGCTTGGAGGAAGCCC
TGCCGAACCTATTCCTGGCAGACAAGGATGGGTGTCCAGCTCTCTGACCCTGAAAGTGACAAGCGCCCTG
AGCAGAGATGGCATCAGCTGCGAAGCCAGCAATCCCCACGGAAACAAGCGGCACGTGTTCCACTTTGGCA
CCGTGTCTCCACAGACCAGCCAAGCTGGCGCGCCGGGCGGCGACAAGACCCACACCTGCCCCCCCTGCCC
AGCTCCAGAACTGCTGGGAGGGCCTTCCGTGTTCCTGTTCCCCCCCAAGCCCAAGGACACCCTGATGATC
AGCAGGACCCCCGAGGTGACCTGCGTGGTGGTGGCCGTGTCCCACGAGGACCCAGAGGTGAAGTTCAACT
GGTACGTGGACGGCGTGGAGGTGCACAACGCCAAGACCAAGCCCAGAGAGGAGCAGTACAACAGCACCTA
CAGGGTGGTGTCCGTGCTGACCGTGCTGCACCAGGACTGGCTGAACGGCAAAGAATACAAGTGCAAAGTC
TCCAACAAGGCCCTGGCTGCCCCAATCGAAAAGACAATCAGCAAGGCCAAGGGCCAGCCACGGGAGCCCC
AGGTGTACACCCTGCCCCCCAGCCGGGAGGAGATGACCAAGAACCAGGTGTCCCTGACCTGTCTGGTGAA
GGGCTTCTACCCCAGCGATATCGCCGTGGAGTGGGAGAGCAACGGCCAGCCCGAGAACAACTACAAGACC
ACCCCCCCAGTGCTGGACAGCGACGGCAGCTTCTTCCTGTACAGCAAGCTGACCGTGGACAAGTCCAGGT
GGCAGCAGGGCAACGTGTTCAGCTGCAGCGTGATGCACGAGGCCCTGCACAACCACTACACCCAGAAGTC
CCTGAGCCTGAGCCCCGGCGGCAGCGGTCTTAATGATATTTTCGAGGCTCAGAAGATTGAGTGGCATGAA
CACCACCACCATCACCACTAAGGCCGGCCTGTAGTCACTGGCACAACGCGTTACCCGGTAAGCCAATCGG
GTATACACGGTCGTCATACTGCAGACAGGGTTCTTCTACTTTGCAAGATAGTCTTGAGTAGTAAAATAAA
TAGATAGAGAAAATCAGCCTCGACTGTGCCTTCTAGTTGCCAGCCATCTGTTGTTTGCCCCTCCCCCGTG
CCTTCCTTGACCCTGGAAGGTGCCACTCCCACTGTCCTTTCCTAATAAAATGAGGAAATTGCATCACAAC
ACTCAACCCTATCTCGGTCTATTCTTTTGATTTATAAGGGATTTTGCCGATTTCGGCCTATTGGTTAAAA
AATGAGCTGATTTAACAAAAATTTAACGCGAATTAATTCTGTGGAATGTGTGTCAGTTAGGGTGTGGAAA
GTCCCCAGGCTCCCCAGCAGGCAGAAGTATGCAAAGCATGCATCTCAATTAGTCAGCAACCAGGTGTGGA
AAGTCCCCAGGCTCCCCAGCAGGCAGAAGTATGCAAAGCATGCATCTCAATTAGTCAGCAACCATAGTCC
CGCCCCTAACTCCGCCCATCCCGCCCCTAACTCCGCCCAGTTCCGCCCATTCTCCGCCCCATGGCTGACT
AATTTTTTTTATTTATGCAGAGGCCGAGGCCGCCTCTGCCTCTGAGCTATTCCAGAAGTAGTGAGGAGGC
TTTTTTGGAGGCCTAGGCTTTTGCAAAAAGCTCCCGGGAGCTTGTATATCCATTTTCGGATCTGATCAGC
ACGTGTTGACAATTAATCATCGGCATAGTATATCGGCATAGTATAATACGACAAGGTGAGGAACTAAACC
ATGACCGAGTACAAGCCCACGGTGCGCCTCGCCACCCGCGACGACGTCCCCAGGGCCGTACGCACCCTCG
CCGCCGCGTTCGCCGACTACCCCGCCACGCGCCACACCGTCGATCCGGACCGCCACATCGAGCGGGTCAC
CGAGCTGCAAGAACTCTTCCTCACGCGCGTCGGGCTCGACATCGGCAAGGTGTGGGTCGCGGACGACGGC
GCCGCGGTGGCGGTCTGGACCACGCCGGAGAGCGTCGAAGCGGGGGCGGTGTTCGCCGAGATCGGCCCGC
GCATGGCCGAGTTGAGCGGTTCCCGGCTGGCCGCGCAGCAACAGATGGAAGGCCTCCTGGCGCCGCACCG
GCCCAAGGAGCCCGCGTGGTTCCTGGCCACCGTCGGCGTCTCGCCCGACCACCAGGGCAAGGGTCTGGGC
AGCGCCGTCGTGCTCCCCGGAGTGGAGGCGGCCGAGCGCGCCGGGGTGCCCGCCTTCCTGGAGACATCCG
CGCCCCGCAACCTCCCCTTCTACGAGCGGCTCGGCTTCACCGTCACCGCCGACGTCGAGGTGCCCGAAGG
ACCGCGCACCTGGTGCATGACCCGCAAGCCCGGTGCCTGACACGTGCTACGAGATTTCGATTCCACCGCC
GCCTTCTATGAAAGGTTGGGCTTCGGAATCGTTTTCCGGGACGCCGGCTGGATGATCCTCCAGCGCGGGG
ATCTCATGCTGGAGTTCTTCGCCCACCCCAACTTGTTTATTGCAGCTTATAATGGTTACAAATAAAGCAA
TAGCATCACAAATTTCACAAATAAAGCATTTTTTTCACTGCATTCTAGTTGTGGTTTGTCCAAACTCATC
AATGTATCTTATCATGTCTGTATACCGTCGACCTCTAGCTAGAGCTTGGCGTAATCATGGTCATTACCAA
TGCTTAATCAGTGAGGCACCTATCTCAGCGATCTGTCTATTTCGTTCATCCATAGTTGCCTGACTCCCCG
TCGTGTAGATAACTACGATACGGGAGGGCTTACCATCTGGCCCCAGCGCTGCGATGATACCGCGAGAACC
ACGCTCACCGGCTCCGGATTTATCAGCAATAAACCAGCCAGCCGGAAGGGCCGAGCGCAGAAGTGGTCCT
GCAACTTTATCCGCCTCCATCCAGTCTATTAATTGTTGCCGGGAAGCTAGAGTAAGTAGTTCGCCAGTTA
ATAGTTTGCGCAACGTTGTTGCCATCGCTACAGGCATCGTGGTGTCACGCTCGTCGTTTGGTATGGCTTC
ATTCAGCTCCGGTTCCCAACGATCAAGGCGAGTTACATGATCCCCCATGTTGTGCAAAAAAGCGGTTAGC
TCCTTCGGTCCTCCGATCGTTGTCAGAAGTAAGTTGGCCGCAGTGTTATCACTCATGGTTATGGCAGCAC
TGCATAATTCTCTTACTGTCATGCCATCCGTAAGATGCTTTTCTGTGACTGGTGAGTACTCAACCAAGTC
ATTCTGAGAATAGTGTATGCGGCGACCGAGTTGCTCTTGCCCGGCGTCAATACGGGATAATACCGCGCCA
CATAGCAGAACTTTAAAAGTGCTCATCATTGGAAAACGTTCTTCGGGGCGAAAACTCTCAAGGATCTTAC
CGCTGTTGAGATCCAGTTCGATGTAACCCACTCGTGCACCCAACTGATCTTCAGCATCTTTTACTTTCAC
CAGCGTTTCTGGGTGAGCAAAAACAGGAAGGCAAAATGCCGCAAAAAAGGGAATAAGGGCGACACGGAAA
TGTTGAATACTCATATTCTTCCTT
Features (pLannotate 1.2.2; 21 found; start..end, strand, type, name):
    119..143     -  CDS            KanR (fragment): aminoglycoside phosphotransferase; aph(3')-Ia; confers resistance to kanamycin
    254..842     +  rep_origin     ori: high-copy-number ColE1/pMB1/pBR322/pUC origin of replication
   1067..1084    +  terminator     rrnB T2 terminator (fragment): transcription terminator T2 from the E. coli rrnB gene
   1109..1128    -  CDS            lacZα (fragment): LacZα fragment of β-galactosidase; lacZ fragment
   1584..1600    +  protein_bind   lac operator: The lac repressor binds to the lac operator to inhibit transcription in E. coli. This inhibition can be relieved by adding lactose or isopropyl-β-D-thiogalactopyranoside (IPTG). lac repressor encoded by lacI
   1843..2146    +  enhancer       CMV enhancer: human cytomegalovirus immediate early enhancer
   2147..2350    +  promoter       CMV promoter: human cytomegalovirus (CMV) immediate early promoter
   2486..2529    +  intron         CMV intron (fragment): modified intron A from human cytomegalovirus
   2581..2599    +  promoter       SP6 promoter: promoter for bacteriophage SP6 RNA polymerase
   2603..2640    +  CDS            IgH signal sequence (fragment): signal sequence from the mouse immunoglobulin heavy chain variable region
   2740..4299    +  CDS            BCAM (fragment): BCAM_HUMAN - Also known as LU, MSK19. Experimental evidence at protein level: Swiss-Prot protein existence level 1. Laminin alpha-5 receptor. May mediate intracellular signaling. From Homo sapiens (Human).
   4312..4989    +  CDS            IGHG1 (fragment): IGHG1_HUMAN - Experimental evidence at protein level: Swiss-Prot protein existence level 1. Constant region of immunoglobulin heavy chains. Immunoglobulins, also known as antibodies, are membrane-bound or secreted glycoproteins produced by B lymphocytes. In the recognition phase of humoral immunity, the membrane-bound immunoglobulins serve as receptors which, upon binding of a specific antigen, trigger the clonal expansion and differentiation of B lymphocytes into immunoglobulins- secreting plasma cells. Secreted immunoglobulins mediate the effector phase of humoral immunity, which results in
   5204..5315    +  polyA_signal   bGH poly(A) signal: bovine growth hormone polyadenylation signal
   5316..5424    +  rep_origin     f1 ori (fragment): f1 bacteriophage origin of replication; arrow indicates direction of (+) strand synthesis
   5438..5767    +  promoter       SV40 promoter: SV40 enhancer and early promoter
   5815..5862    +  promoter       EM7 promoter: synthetic bacterial promoter&nbsp
   5881..6480    +  CDS            PuroR (fragment): puromycin N-acetyltransferase; pac from Streptomyces; confers resistance to puromycin
   6490..6615    +  CDS            ble (fragment): BLE_KLEPN - Experimental evidence at protein level: Swiss-Prot protein existence level 1. Binding protein with a strong affinity to the bleomycin family of antibiotics. Binds to CL990; an antimitotic-antibiotic compound. From Klebsiella pneumoniae.
   6610..6731    +  polyA_signal   SV40 poly(A) signal: SV40 polyadenylation signal
   6784..7644    -  CDS            AmpR: β-lactamase; bla; confers resistance to ampicillin, carbenicillin, and related antibiotics
   7647..89      -  promoter       AmpR promoter (fragment) (across the origin): bla
