[The description below was written by a language model from this plasmid's Addgene catalogue record and pLannotate feature annotations shown in this document.]
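Description:
pD649-HAsp-BCAM-Fc(DAPA)-AviTag-6xHis is a 7,654 bp mammalian expression plasmid built on the pD649 backbone. It produces the extracellular domain of human BCAM (also called Lutheran/CD239, a laminin alpha-5 receptor) as a secreted Fc fusion protein. In E. coli it is maintained at high copy through a ColE1/pUC-type origin and selected with ampicillin via an intact β-lactamase gene. The feature table also picks up short remnants of KanR, lacZα, an rrnB terminator and an f1 origin, which appear to be backbone vestiges rather than functional elements.

Expression is driven by the CMV immediate-early enhancer and promoter, followed by a fragment of CMV intron A. An SP6 promoter lies just upstream of the coding region and also serves as a sequencing primer site. The open reading frame starts with a secretion signal, named HAsp in the construct name but annotated as resembling a mouse IgH signal sequence. The BCAM ectodomain follows, cloned between preserved NotI and AscI sites. Next comes a human IgG1 Fc region carrying the D265A and P329A (DAPA) substitutions, which are generally used to reduce Fc effector binding. According to the catalogue fields, the C terminus ends in an AviTag for site-specific biotinylation and a 6xHis tag for metal-affinity purification, although neither tag is separately annotated in the feature table. A bGH polyadenylation signal terminates the transcript. A separate SV40/EM7 promoter cassette drives a puromycin resistance gene with an SV40 poly(A), which would allow selection of transfected mammalian cells.

The plasmid belongs to a collection made for a human IgSF cell-surface protein interaction screen. The depositor notes that some plasmids in the collection may carry an IS4-like transposase insertion upstream of the CMV promoter, but no such element is annotated in this record.
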