Addgene plasmid #156898: pD649-HAsp-BCAM-Fc(DAPA)-AviTag-6xHis
Purpose: Mammalian expression of cell-surface protein extracellular domain fused to Fc(DAPA)-Avi-6xHis. Protein is secreted from cells.
Depositing lab: Chris Garcia. Depositing organization: Stanford University. Publication: A Human IgSF Cell-Surface Interactome Reveals a Complex Network of Protein-Protein Interactions. Wojtowicz WM, Vielmetter J, Fernandes RA, Siepe DH, Eastman CL, Chisholm GB, Cox S, Klock H, Anderson PW, Rue SM, Miller JJ, Glaser SM, Bragstad ML, Vance J, Lam AW, Lesley SA, Zinn K, Garcia KC. Cell. 2020 Aug 20;182(4):1027-1043.e17. doi: 10.1016/j.cell.2020.07.025. PubMed 32822567.
Backbone
  Vector backbone: pD649
  Backbone size w/o insert (bp): 6106
  Vector type: Mammalian Expression
Growth in bacteria
  Bacterial resistance: Ampicillin, 100 μg/mL
  Growth temperature: 37°C
  Growth strain: DH5alpha
  Copy number: High Copy
Gene/Insert
  Gene/Insert name: BCAM
  Species: H. sapiens (human)
  Insert size (bp): 1548
  Mutation: Fc region of human IgG contains D265A and P329A mutations (DAPA)
  Entrez Gene: BCAM (a.k.a. AU, CD239, LU, MSK19)
  Promoter: CMV/SP6
  Tag / fusion protein: Fc(DAPA)-AviTag-6xHis (C terminal on backbone)
  Cloning method: Restriction Enzyme; 5′ cloning site GCGGCCGC (not destroyed); 3′ cloning site GGCGCGCC (not destroyed)
  Sequencing primers: 5′ ATTTAGGTGACACTATAG; 3′ CACGTACCAGTTGAACTTCACC
Resource information
  A portion of this plasmid was derived from a plasmid made by: synthesis by ThermoFisher
Terms and licenses: Academic/Nonprofit Terms; Industry Terms: Not Available to Industry
Depositor comments: Some plasmids in this collection may have an IS4-like element ISVsa5 family transposase upstream of the CMV promoter.
How to cite: pD649-HAsp-BCAM-Fc(DAPA)-AviTag-6xHis was a gift from Chris Garcia (Addgene plasmid # 156898 ; http://n2t.net/addgene:156898 ; RRID:Addgene_156898)
