>Addgene plasmid #156898 | pD649-HAsp-BCAM-Fc(DAPA)-AviTag-6xHis | depositor partial sequence | sequence record 302906 | insert (extracellular domain)
GAAGTTCGACTGTCTGTTCCTCCACTGGTGGAAGTGATGCGGGGCAAGTCTGTGATCCTGGATTGCACAC
CTACCGGCACACACGACCACTACATGCTGGAATGGTTTCTGACCGACAGAAGCGGCGCTAGACCTAGACT
GGCCTCTGCCGAAATGCAGGGCTCTGAGCTGCAAGTGACCATGCACGATACCAGAGGCAGAAGCCCTCCT
TACCAGCTGGATTCTCAGGGCAGACTGGTGCTGGCTGAAGCCCAAGTTGGCGACGAGAGGGATTACGTGT
GTGTCGTTAGAGCCGGCGCTGCCGGAACAGCTGAAGCCACAGCTAGACTGAACGTGTTCGCCAAGCCTGA
GGCCACAGAGGTGTCCCCAAACAAGGGCACACTGAGCGTGATGGAAGATAGCGCCCAAGAGATCGCCACC
TGTAACAGCAGAAACGGCAACCCCGCTCCTAAGATCACCTGGTACAGAAATGGCCAGCGGCTGGAAGTGC
CCGTGGAAATGAATCCTGAGGGCTACATGACCAGCAGAACCGTGCGTGAAGCCTCTGGCCTGCTGAGCCT
GACAAGCACACTGTACCTGCGGCTGAGAAAGGACGACAGAGATGCCAGCTTTCACTGCGCCGCTCACTAC
TCTCTGCCTGAAGGCAGACATGGCAGGCTGGACAGCCCTACCTTTCACCTGACACTGCACTACCCTACCG
AGCACGTGCAGTTTTGGGTCGGATCTCCATCTACACCCGCCGGATGGGTCCGAGAAGGCGATACAGTTCA
ACTGCTGTGTAGAGGCGACGGCAGCCCATCTCCTGAGTACACCCTGTTCAGACTGCAAGACGAGCAAGAG
GAAGTGCTGAACGTCAACCTGGAAGGCAACCTGACTCTGGAAGGCGTGACAAGAGGCCAGAGCGGCACAT
ATGGCTGCAGAGTGGAAGATTACGACGCCGCCGATGACGTGCAGCTGAGCAAGACACTGGAACTGAGAGT
GGCCTATCTGGACCCTCTGGAACTGTCCGAGGGCAAAGTTCTGAGCCTGCCTCTGAATAGCAGCGCCGTC
GTGAATTGCTCTGTGCACGGATTGCCCACACCAGCTCTGAGATGGACCAAGGATAGCACCCCTCTCGGAG
ATGGCCCTATGCTGTCTCTGAGCAGCATCACCTTCGACAGCAACGGCACATACGTGTGCGAGGCTTCTCT
GCCTACAGTGCCTGTGCTGAGCAGAACCCAGAACTTCACACTGCTGGTGCAGGGCAGCCCTGAGCTGAAA
ACAGCCGAGATTGAGCCTAAGGCCGACGGCTCTTGGAGAGAGGGCGACGAAGTCACACTGATCTGTAGCG
CCAGAGGACACCCCGATCCAAAGCTGTCTTGGAGCCAGCTTGGAGGAAGCCCTGCCGAACCTATTCCTGG
CAGACAAGGATGGGTGTCCAGCTCTCTGACCCTGAAAGTGACAAGCGCCCTGAGCAGAGATGGCATCAGC
TGCGAAGCCAGCAATCCCCACGGAAACAAGCGGCACGTGTTCCACTTTGGCACCGTGTCTCCACAGACCA
GCCAAGCT
